>Addgene plasmid #63225 | pFusX1-7 | depositor partial sequence | sequence record 104968 | pFusX1_ACG
AGTCTTAAGCGTCTCCCCCTGAACCTGACCCCGGACCAAGTGGTGGCTATCGCCAGCAACATTGGCGGCA
AGCAAGCGCTCGAAACGGTGCAGCGGCTGTTGCCGGTGCTGTGCCAGGACCATGGCCTGACTCCGGACCA
AGTGGTGGCTATCGCCAGCCACGATGGCGGCAAGCAAGCGCTCGAAACGGTGCAGCGGCTGTTGCCGGTG
CTGTGCCAGGACCATGGCCTGACCCCGGACCAAGTGGTGGCTATCGCCAGCAACAATGGCGGCAAGCAAG
CGCTCGAAACGGTGCAGCGGCTGTTGCCGGTGCTGTGCCAGGACCATGGCCTGACGAGACGTC
