>Addgene plasmid #63225 | pFusX1-7 | depositor partial sequence | sequence record 104969 | FusX1
CGTCTCCCCCTGACCCCGGACCAAGTGGTGGCTATCGAGACCGGCGCCGCTACGGGCGCGTCCCATTCGC
CATTCAGGCTGCGCAACTGTTGGGAAGGGCGATCGGTGCGGGCTCTTCGCTATTACGCCAGCTGGCGAAA
GGGGGATGTGCTGCAAGGCGATTAAGTTGGGAACGCCAGGGTTTTCCCAGTCACGACGTTGTAAAACGAC
GGCCAGTGAGCGCGCGTAATCGACTCACTATAGGGCGAATTGGGTACCGGGCCCCCCCTCGAGGTCCTCC
AGCTTTTGTTCCCTTTAGTGAGGGTTAATTGCGCGCTTGGCGTAATCATGGTCATAGCTGTTTCCTGTGT
GAAATTGTTATCCGCTCACAATTCCACACAACATACGAGCCGGAAGCATAAAGTGTAAAGCCTGGGGTGC
CTAATGAGTGAGCTAACTCACATTAATTGCGTTGCGCTCACTGCCCGCTTTCCACCGGTGGTCTCTGGCG
GCAAGCAAGCGCTCGAAACGGTGCAGCGGCTGTTGCCGGTGCTGTGCCAGGACCATGGCCTGACGAGACG
TCTAGACCAGCCAGGACAGAAATGCCTCGACTTCGCTGCTACCCAAGGTTGCCGGGTGACGCACACCGTG
GAAACGGATGAAGGCACGAACCCAGTGGACATAAGCCTGTTCGGTTCGTAAGCTGTAATGCAAGTAGCGT
ATGCGCTCACGCAACTGGTCCAGAACCTTGACCGAACGCAGCGGTGGTAACGGCGCAGTGGCGGTTTTCA
TGGCTTGTTATGACTGTTTTTTTGGGGTACAGTCTATGCCTCGGGCATCCAAGCAGCAAGCGCGTTACGC
CGTGGGTCGATGTTTGATGTTATGGAGCAGCAACGATGTTACGCAGCAGGGCAGTCGCCCTAAAACAAAG
TTAAACATTATGAGGGAAGCGGTGATCGCCGAAGTATCGACTCAACTATCAGAGGTAGTTGGCGTCATCG
AGCGCCATCTCGAACCGACGTTGCTGGCCGTACATTTGTACGGCTCCGCAGTGGATGGCGGCCTGAAGCC
ACACAGTGATATTGATTTGCTGGTTACGGTGACCGTAAGGCTTGATGAAACAACGCGGCGAGCTTTGATC
AACGACCTTTTGGAAACTTCGGCTTCCCCTGGAGAGAGCGAGATTCTCCGCGCTGTAGAAGTCACCATTG
TTGTGCACGACGACATCATTCCGTGGCGTTATCCAGCTAAGCGCGAACTGCAATTTGGAGAATGGCAGCG
CAATGACATTCTTGCAGGTATCTTCGAGCCAGCCACGATCGACATTGATCTGGCTATCTTGCTGACAAAA
GCAAGAGAACATAGCGTTGCCTTGGTAGGTCCAGCGGCGGAGGAACTCTTTGATCCGGTTCCTGAACAGG
ATCTATTTGAGGCGCTAAATGAAACCTTAACGCTATGGAACTCGCCGCCCGACTGGGCTGGCGATGAGCG
AAATGTAGTGCTTACGTTGTCCCGCATTTGGTACAGCGCAGTAACCGGCAAAATCGCGCCGAAGGATGTC
GCTGCCGACTGGGCAATGGAGCGCCTGCCGGCCCAGTATCAGCCCGTCATACTTGAAGCTAGACAGGCTT
ATCTTGGACAAGAAGAAGATCGCTTGGCCTCGCGCGCAGATCAGTTGGAAGAATTTGTCCACTACGTGAA
AGGCGAGATCACCAAGGTAGTCGGCAAATAACCCTCGAGCCACCCATGACCAAAATCCCTTAACGTGAGT
TACGCGTCGTTCCACTGAGCGTCAGACCCCGTAGAAAAGATCAAAGGATCTTCTTGAGATCCTTTTTTTC
TGCGCGTAATCTGCTGCTTGCAAACAAAAAAACCACCGCTACCAGCGGTGGTTTGTTTGCCGGATCAAGA
GCTACCAACTCTTTTTCCGAAGGTAACTGGCTTCAGCAGAGCGCAGATACCAAATACTGTCCTTCTAGTG
TAGCCGTAGTTAGGCCACCACTTCAAGAACTCTGTAGCACCGCCTACATACCTCGCTCTGCTAATCCTGT
TACCAGTGGCTGCTGCCAGTGGCGATAAGTCGTGTCTTACCGGGTTGGACTCAAGACGATAGTTACCGGA
TAAGGCGCAGCGGTCGGGCTGAACGGGGGGTTCGTGCACACAGCCCAGCTTGGAGCGAACGACCTACACC
GAACTGAGATACCTACAGCGTGAGCATTGAGAAAGCGCCACGCTTCCCGAAGGGAGAAAGGCGGACAGGT
ATCCGGTAAGCGGCAGGGTCGGAACAGGAGAGCGCACGAGGGAGCTTCCAGGGGGAAACGCCTGGTATCT
TTATAGTCCTGTCGGGTTTCGCCACCTCTGACTTGAGCGTCGATTTTTGTGATGCTCGTCAGGGGGGCGG
AGCCTATGGAAAAACGCCAGCAACGCGGCCTTTTTACGGTTCCTGGCCTTTTGCTGGCCTTTTGCTCACA
TGTTCTTTCCTGCGTTATCCCCTGATTCTGTGGATAACCGTATTACCGCCTTTGAGTGAGCTGATACCGC
TCGCCGCAGCCGAACGACCGAGCGCAGCGAGTCAGTGAGCGAGGAAGCGGAAGAGCGCCCAATACGCAAA
CCGCCTCTCCCCGCGCGTTGGCCGATTCATTAATGCAGCTGGCACGACAGGTTTCCCGACTGGAAAGCGG
GCAGTGAGCGCAACGCAATTAATACGCGTACCGCTAGCCAGGAAGAGTTTGTAGAAACGCAAAAAGGCCA
TCCGTCAGGATGGCCTTCTGCTTAGTTTGATGCCTGGCAGTTTATGGCGGGCGTCCTGCCCGCCACCCTC
CGGGCCGTTGCTTCACAACGTTCAAATCCGCTCCCGGCGGATTTGTCCTACTCAGGAGAGCGTTCACCGA
CAAACAACAGATAAAACGAAAGGCCCAGTCTTCCGACTGAGCCTTTCGTTTTATTTGATGCCTGGCAGTT
CCCTACTCTCGCGTTAACGCTAGCATGGATGTTTTCCCAGTCACGACGTTGTAAAACGACGGCCAGTCTT
AAG
