>Addgene plasmid #63225 | pFusX1-7 | addgene partial sequence | sequence record 114258 | pCR8_R1 5'-cgaaccgaacaggcttatgt-3'
CGTCACCCGGCAACCTTGGGTAGCAGCGAAGTCGAGGCATTTCTGTCCTGGCTGGTCTAGACGTCTCGTC
AGGCCATGGTCCTGGCACAGCACCGGCAACAGCCGCTGCACCGTTTCGAGCGCTTGCTTGCCGCCATTGT
TGCTGGCGATAGCCACCACTTGGTCCGGGGTCAGGCCATGGTCCTGGCACAGCACCGGCAACAGCCGCTG
CACCGTTTCGAGCGCTTGCTTGCCGCCATCGTGGCTGGCGATAGCCACCACTTGGTCCGGAGTCAGGCCA
TGGTCCTGGCACAGCACCGGCAACAGCCGCTGCACCGTTTCGAGCGCTTGCTTGCCGCCAATGTTGCTGG
CGATAGCCACCACTTGGTCCGGGGTCAGGTTCAGGGGGAGACGCTTAAGACTGGCCGTCGTTTTACAACG
TCGTGACTGGGAAAACATCCATGCTAGCGTTAACGCGAGAGTAGGGAACTGCCAGGCATCAAATAAAACG
AAAGGCTCAGTCGGAAGACTGGGCCTTTCGTTTTATCTGTTGTTTGTCGGTGAACGCTCTCCTGAGTAGG
ACAAATCCGCCGGGAGCGGATTTGAACGTTGTGAAGCAACGGCCCGGAGGGTGGCGGGCAGGACGCCCGC
CATAAACTGCCAGGCATCAAACTAAGCAGAAGGCCATCCTGACGGATGGCCTTTTTGCGTTTCTACAAAC
TCTTCCTGGCTAGCGGTACGCGTATTAATTGCGTTGCGCTCACTGCCCGCTTTCCAGTCGGGAAACCTGT
CGTGCC
