[The description below was written by a language model from this plasmid's Addgene catalogue record.]
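Description:
pFusX1-7 is a library component of the FusX system, a rapid one-step method for assembling TALE repeat arrays used to build TALENs and related programmable DNA-binding proteins. It is built on the FusX1 backbone (about 3 kb without insert), is classed as a TALEN-type vector, and is a bacterial cloning plasmid rather than an expression construct. It is maintained at high copy in E. coli under spectinomycin selection. The record does not state the origin of replication, and no feature table is provided, so the detailed layout of the backbone cannot be described beyond these catalogue fields.

The insert is a synthetic, pre-assembled trimer of TALE repeats carrying the repeat-variable diresidues NI, HD and NN, also named X1_ACG. Under the standard TALE code these RVDs recognise A, C and G respectively, so this plasmid supplies the module for a target site whose first three bases read ACG. As its stated purpose indicates, it encodes RVD positions 1–3 of the final array. The trimer was introduced through BsaI sites that were destroyed during cloning, which is typical of Golden Gate-style construction with type IIS enzymes, where cleavage outside the recognition site leaves defined overhangs and allows ordered, scarless joining of fragments.

In use, one plasmid is chosen from each positional library according to the desired target sequence, and pFusX1-7 is the position 1–3 choice for ACG. The chosen modules are combined in a single reaction to generate a full-length TALE repeat array in a receiving vector. The record does not give the specifics of the downstream assembly enzymes or destination vectors.
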