Addgene plasmid #63225: pFusX1-7
Purpose: Encodes RVD positions 1-3 in TALEN assembly
Depositing lab: Stephen Ekker. Depositing organization: Mayo Foundation for Medical Education and Research. Publication: FusX: A rapid one-step TALE assembly system for genome science. Ma AC, McNulty MS, Tanya PL, Jarryd CM, Martinez-Galvez G, Argue DP, Lee HB, Urban MD, Bullard CE, Blackburn PR, Man TK, Clark KJ, Ekker SC. Hum Gene Ther. 2016 Jun;27(6):451-63. doi: 10.1089/hum.2015.172 PubMed 26854857.
Backbone
  Vector backbone: FusX1
  Backbone size w/o insert (bp): 3013
  Vector type: TALEN
Growth in bacteria
  Bacterial resistance: Spectinomycin, 50 μg/mL
  Growth temperature: 37°C
  Growth strain: DH5alpha
  Copy number: High Copy
Gene/Insert
  Gene/Insert name: NI HD NN (alt name: X1_ACG)
  Species: Synthetic
  Mutation: none
  Cloning method: Restriction Enzyme; 5′ cloning site BsaI (destroyed during cloning); 3′ cloning site BsaI (destroyed during cloning)
  Sequencing primers: 5′ pCR8_F1; 3′ pCR8_R1
Terms and licenses: Academic/Nonprofit Terms; Industry Terms: Not Available to Industry
How to cite: pFusX1-7 was a gift from Stephen Ekker (Addgene plasmid # 63225 ; http://n2t.net/addgene:63225 ; RRID:Addgene_63225)
